>Addgene plasmid #54439 | LI C-D Cerulean noATG | depositor full sequence | sequence record 84657 | Full Sequence
CGAGGCCCTTTTGTCTCGCGCGTTTCGGTGATGACGGTGAAAACCTCTGACACATGCAGCTCCCGGAGAA
GGTCACAGCTTGTCTGTAAGCGGATGCCGGGAGCAGACAAGCCCGTCAGGGCGCGTCAGCGGGTGTTGGC
GGGTGTCGGGGCTGGCTTAACTATGCGGCATCAGAGCAGATTGTACTGAGAGTGCACCATATGCGGTGTG
AAATACCGCACAGATGCGTAAGGAGAAAATACCGCATCAGGCGCCATTCGCCATTCAGGCTGCGCAACTG
TTGGGAAGGGCGATCGGTGCGGGCCTCTTCGCTATTACGCCAGCTGGCGAAAGGGGGATGTGCTGCAAGG
CGATTAAGTTGGGTAACGCCAGGGTTTTCCCAGTCACGACGTTGTAAAACGACGGCCAGTGAATTCGAGC
TCGGTACCTCGTAGAAGACAACAGAGGTCTCACCTTCTTGTACAGCTCGTCCATGCCGAGAGTGATCCCG
GCGGCGGTCACGAACTCCAGCAGGACCATGTGATCGCGCTTCTCGTTGGGGTCTTTGCTCAGCTTGGACT
GGGTGCTCAGGTAGTGGTTGTCGGGCAGCAGCACGGGGCCGTCGCCGATGGGGGTGTTCTGCTGGTAGTG
GTCGGCGAGCTGCACGCTGCCGTCCTCGATGTTGTGGCGGATCTTGAAGTTGGCCTTGATGCCGTTCTTC
TGCTTGTCGGCGGTGATATAGACGTTGTCGCTGATGGCGTTGTACTCCAGCTTGTGCCCCAGGATGTTGC
CGTCCTCCTTGAAGTCGATGCCCTTCAGCTCGATGCGGTTCACCAGGGTGTCGCCCTCGAACTTCACCTC
GGCGCGGGTCTTGTAGTTGCCGTCGTCCTTGAAGAAGATGGTGCGCTCCTGGACGTAGCCTTCGGGCATG
GCGGACTTGAAGAAGTCGTGCTGCTTCATGTGGTCGGGGTAGCGGGCGAAGCACTGCACGCCCCAGGTCA
GGGTGGTCACGAGGGTGGGCCAGGGCACGGGCAGCTTGCCGGTGGTGCAGATGAACTTCAGGGTCAGCTT
GCCGTAGGTGGCATCGCCCTCGCCCTCGCCGGACACGCTGAACTTGTGGCCGTTTACGTCGCCGTCCAGC
TCGACCAGGATGGGCACCACCCCGGTGAACAGCTCCTCGCCCTTGCTCACGGTGTGAGACCCGTAAAGTC
TTCATCGAATGCATCTAGATATCGGATCCCGGGCCCGTCGACTGCAGAGGCCTGCATGCAAGCTTGGCGT
AATCATGGTCATAGCTGTTTCCTGTGTGAAATTGTTATCCGCTCACAATTCCACACAACATACGAGCCGG
AAGCATAAAGTGTAAAGCCTGGGGTGCCTAATGAGTGAGCTAACTCACATTAATTGCGTTGCGCTCACTG
CCCGCTTTCCAGTCGGGAAACCTGTCGTGCCAGCTGCATTAATGAATCGGCCAACGCGCGGGGAGAGGCG
GTTTGCGTATTGGGCGCTCTTCCGCTTCCTCGCTCACTGACTCGCTGCGCTCGGTCGTTCGGCTGCGGCG
AGCGGTATCAGCTCACTCAAAGGCGGTAATACGGTTATCCACAGAATCAGGGGATAACGCAGGAAAGAAC
ATGTGAGCAAAAGGCCAGCAAAAGGCCAGGAACCGTAAAAAGGCCGCGTTGCTGGCGTTTTTCCATAGGC
TCCGCCCCCCTGACGAGCATCACAAAAATCGACGCTCAAGTCAGAGGTGGCGAAACCCGACAGGACTATA
AAGATACCAGGCGTTTCCCCCTGGAAGCTCCCTCGTGCGCTCTCCTGTTCCGACCCTGCCGCTTACCGGA
TACCTGTCCGCCTTTCTCCCTTCGGGAAGCGTGGCGCTTTCTCATAGCTCACGCTGTAGGTATCTCAGTT
CGGTGTAGGTCGTTCGCTCCAAGCTGGGCTGTGTGCACGAACCCCCCGTTCAGCCCGACCGCTGCGCCTT
ATCCGGTAACTATCGTCTTGAGTCCAACCCGGTAAGACACGACTTATCGCCACTGGCAGCAGCCACTGGT
AACAGGATTAGCAGAGCGAGGTATGTAGGCGGTGCTACAGAGTTCTTGAAGTGGTGGCCTAACTACGGCT
ACACTAGAAGAACAGTATTTGGTATCTGCGCTCTGCTGAAGCCAGTTACCTTCGGAAAAAGAGTTGGTAG
CTCTTGATCCGGCAAACAAACCACCGCTGGTAGCGGTGGTTTTTTTGTTTGCAAGCAGCAGATTACGCGC
AGAAAAAAAGGATCTCAAGAAGATCCTTTGATCTTTTCTACGGGGTCTGACGCTCAGTGGAACGAAAACT
CACGTTAAGGGATTTTGGTCATGAGGCGCACACCGTGGAAACGGATGAAGGCACGAACCCAGTTGACATA
AGCCTGTTCGGTTCGTAAACTGTAATGCAAGTAGCGTATGCGCTCACGCAACTGGTCCAGAACCTTGACC
GAACGCAGCGGTGGTAACGGCGCAGTGGCGGTTTTCATGGCTTGTTATGACTGTTTTTTTGTACAGTCTA
TGCCTCGGGCATCCAAGCAGCAAGCGCGTTACGCCGTGGGTCGATGTTTGATGTTATGGAGCAGCAACGA
TGTTACGCAGCAGCAACGATGTTACGCAGCAGGGCAGTCGCCCTAAAACAAAGTTAGGTGGCTCAAGTAT
GGGCATCATTCGCACATGTAGGCTCGGCCCTGACCAAGTCAAATCCATGCGGGCTGCTCTTGATCTTTTC
GGTCGTGAGTTCGGCGACGTAGCCACCTACTCCCAACATCAGCCGGACTCCGATTACCTCGGGAACTTGC
TCCGTAGTAAGACATTCATCGCGCTTGCTGCCTTCGACCAAGAAGCGGTTGTTGGCGCTCTCGCGGCTTA
CGTTCTGCCCAGGTTTGAGCAGCCGCGTAGTGAGATCTATATCTATGATCTCGCAGTCTCCGGCGAGCAC
CGGAGGCAGGGCATTGCCACCGCGCTCATCAATCTCCTCAAGCATGAGGCCAACGCGCTTGGTGCTTATG
TGATCTACGTGCAAGCAGATTACGGTGACGATCCCGCAGTGGCTCTCTATACAAAGTTGGGCATACGGGA
AGAAGTGATGCACTTTGATATCGACCCAAGTACCGCCACCTAACAATTCGTTCAAGCCGAGATCGGCTTC
CCGGCCGCGGAGTTGTTCGGTAAATTGTCACAACGCCGCTCATGACATTAACCTATAAAAATAGGCGTAT
CA
Features (pLannotate 1.2.2; 11 found; start..end, strand, type, name):
     15..50      +  CDS            rop (fragment): Rop protein, which maintains plasmids at low copy number; rop
    152..251     +  misc_feature   bom (fragment): basis of mobility region from pBR322
    257..414     -  CDS            lacZα (fragment): LacZα fragment of β-galactosidase; lacZ fragment
    457..1170    -  CDS            mCerulean: mCerulean is a basic (constitutively fluorescent) cyan fluorescent protein published in 2005, derived from Aequorea victoria. It is reported to be a very rapidly-maturing monomer.
   1292..1308    -  protein_bind   lac operator: The lac repressor binds to the lac operator to inhibit transcription in E. coli. This inhibition can be relieved by adding lactose or isopropyl-β-D-thiogalactopyranoside (IPTG). lac repressor encoded by lacI
   1316..1346    -  promoter       lac promoter: promoter for the E. coli lac operon
   1361..1382    -  protein_bind   CAP binding site: CAP binding activates transcription in the presence of cAMP. E. coli catabolite activator protein
   1395..1487    -  CDS            lacI (fragment): lac repressor; lacI; The lac repressor binds to the lac operator to inhibit transcription in E. coli. This inhibition can be relieved by adding lactose or isopropyl-β-D-thiogalactopyranoside (IPTG).
   1670..2258    -  rep_origin     ori: high-copy-number ColE1/pMB1/pBR322/pUC origin of replication
   2373..2401    +  promoter       Pc promoter: intI1 (promoter lies within the coding sequence); class 1 integron promoter
   2590..3120    +  CDS            aacC1: AACC1_PSEAI - Experimental evidence at protein level: Swiss-Prot protein existence level 1. Responsible for gentamicin resistance and has a limited substrate range. From Pseudomonas aeruginosa.
