[The description below was written by a language model from this plasmid's Addgene catalogue record and pLannotate feature annotations shown in this document.]
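Description:
LI C-D Cerulean noATG is a small (about 3.2 kb) bacterial cloning vector built on pUC57(Gent), a gentamicin-resistant derivative of pUC57. It belongs to a modular plasmid assembly kit developed for multigene expression, gene silencing and silencing rescue in plants. It replicates in E. coli from a high-copy ColE1/pUC-type origin. Selection is by gentamicin, conferred by the aacC1 aminoglycoside acetyltransferase gene, which lies downstream of a class 1 integron Pc promoter. The rest of the annotated backbone consists of typical pUC remnants: short fragments of rop and the bom region, a lacI fragment, and the CAP binding site, lac promoter and lac operator together with a lacZα fragment. These lac elements flank the cloning region, which also lies between the M13 forward and reverse sequencing primer sites.

The insert is a synthetic coding sequence for the cyan fluorescent protein Cerulean (annotated as mCerulean, an Aequorea victoria-derived monomeric CFP variant) from which the start codon has been omitted. Removing the ATG means the module cannot initiate translation by itself, so it is suited to being joined in frame downstream of another coding part, for example as a C-terminal fluorescent tag. The "LI" and "C-D" parts of the name presumably denote a level I building block occupying the C-to-D position in the kit's assembly order, but the record does not define these terms. It also does not describe the flanking assembly sites or overhangs, and the cloning method is listed as unknown. No plant promoter, terminator or plant selection marker is annotated. The plasmid therefore serves as a donor of a reporter or tag module for assembly into higher-order plant expression constructs, not as an expression vector itself.
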