Addgene plasmid #54439: LI C-D Cerulean noATG
Depositing lab: Martin Parniske. Depositing organization: Ludwig-Maximilians-Universitaet Muenchen (LMU). Publication: A modular plasmid assembly kit for multigene expression, gene silencing and silencing rescue in plants. Binder A, Lambert J, Morbitzer R, Popp C, Ott T, Lahaye T, Parniske M. PLoS One. 2014 Feb 13;9(2):e88218. doi: 10.1371/journal.pone.0088218. eCollection 2014. PubMed 24551083.
Backbone
  Vector backbone: pUC57(Gent)
  Backbone manufacturer: Parniske lab
  Vector type: cloning vector
Growth in bacteria
  Bacterial resistance: Gentamicin, 10 μg/mL
  Growth temperature: 37°C
  Growth strain: DH5alpha
  Copy number: High Copy
Gene/Insert
  Gene/Insert name: CFP Cerulean without Start codon
  Species: Synthetic
  Cloning method: Unknown
  Sequencing primers: 5′ M13-F20; 3′ M13Rev
Terms and licenses: Academic/Nonprofit Terms; Industry Terms: Not Available to Industry
How to cite: LI C-D Cerulean noATG was a gift from Martin Parniske (Addgene plasmid # 54439 ; http://n2t.net/addgene:54439 ; RRID:Addgene_54439)
