>Addgene plasmid #54439 | LI C-D Cerulean noATG | addgene partial sequence | sequence record 87636 | M13pUC-Fwd 5'-CCCAGTCACGACGTTGTAAAACG-3'
AGCTCGGTACCTCGTAGAAGACAACAGAGGTCTCACCTTCTTGTACAGCTCGTCCATGCCGAGAGTGATC
CCGGCGGCGGTCACGAACTCCAGCAGGACCATGTGATCGCGCTTCTCGTTGGGGTCTTTGCTCAGCTTGG
ACTGGGTGCTCAGGTAGTGGTTGTCGGGCAGCAGCACGGGGCCGTCGCCGATGGGGGTGTTCTGCTGGTA
GTGGTCGGCGAGCTGCACGCTGCCGTCCTCGATGTTGTGGCGGATCTTGAAGTTGGCCTTGATGCCGTTC
TTCTGCTTGTCGGCGGTGATATAGACGTTGTCGCTGATGGCGTTGTACTCCAGCTTGTGCCCCAGGATGT
TGCCGTCCTCCTTGAAGTCGATGCCCTTCAGCTCGATGCGGTTCACCAGGGTGTCGCCCTCGAACTTCAC
CTCGGCGCGGGTCTTGTAGTTGCCGTCGTCCTTGAAGAAGATGGTGCGCTCCTGGACGTAGCCTTCGGGC
ATGGCGGACTTGAAGAAGTCGTGCTGCTTCATGTGGTCGGGGTAGCGGGCGAAGCACTGCACGCCCCAGG
TCAGGGTGGTCACGAGGGTGGGCCAGGGCACGGGCAGCTTGCCGGTGGTGCAGATGAACTTCAGGGTCAG
CTTGCCGTAGGTGGCATCGCCCTCGCCCTCGCCGGACACGCTGAACTTGTGGCCGTTTACGTCGCCGTCC
AGCTCGACCAGGATGGGCACCACCCCGGTGAACAGCTCCTCGCCCTTGCTCACGGTGTGAGACCCGTAAA
GTCTTCATCGAATGCATCTAGATATCGGATCCCGGGCCCGTCGACTGCAGAGGCCTGCATGCAAGCTTGG
CGTAATCATGGTCATAGCTGTTTCCTGTGTGAAATTGTTATCCGCTCACAATTCCACACAACATACGAGC
CGGAAGCATAAAGTGTAAAGCCTGGGGTGCCTAATGAGTGAGCTAACTCACATTAATTGCGTTGCGCTCA
CTGCC
