>Addgene plasmid #54439 | LI C-D Cerulean noATG | addgene partial sequence | sequence record 87641 | M13pUC-Rev 5'-AGCGGATAACAATTTCACACAGG-3'
AGCTTGCATGCAGGCCTCTGCAGTCGACGGGCCCGGGATCCGATATCTAGATGCATTCGATGAAGACTTT
ACGGGTCTCACACCGTGAGCAAGGGCGAGGAGCTGTTCACCGGGGTGGTGCCCATCCTGGTCGAGCTGGA
CGGCGACGTAAACGGCCACAAGTTCAGCGTGTCCGGCGAGGGCGAGGGCGATGCCACCTACGGCAAGCTG
ACCCTGAAGTTCATCTGCACCACCGGCAAGCTGCCCGTGCCCTGGCCCACCCTCGTGACCACCCTGACCT
GGGGCGTGCAGTGCTTCGCCCGCTACCCCGACCACATGAAGCAGCACGACTTCTTCAAGTCCGCCATGCC
CGAAGGCTACGTCCAGGAGCGCACCATCTTCTTCAAGGACGACGGCAACTACAAGACCCGCGCCGAGGTG
AAGTTCGAGGGCGACACCCTGGTGAACCGCATCGAGCTGAAGGGCATCGACTTCAAGGAGGACGGCAACA
TCCTGGGGCACAAGCTGGAGTACAACGCCATCAGCGACAACGTCTATATCACCGCCGACAAGCAGAAGAA
CGGCATCAAGGCCAACTTCAAGATCCGCCACAACATCGAGGACGGCAGCGTGCAGCTCGCCGACCACTAC
CAGCAGAACACCCCCATCGGCGACGGCCCCGTGCTGCTGCCCGACAACCACTACCTGAGCACCCAGTCCA
AGCTGAGCAAAGACCCCAACGAGAAGCGCGATCACATGGTCCTGCTGGAGTTCGTGACCGCCGCCGGGAT
CACTCTCGGCATGGACGAGCTGTACAAGAAGGTGAGACCTCTGTTGTCTTCTACGAGGTACCGAGCTCGA
ATTCACTGGCCGTCGTTTTACAACGTCGTGACTGGGAAAACCCTGGCGTTACCCAACTTAATCGCCTTGC
AGCACATCCCCCTTTCGCCAGCTGGCGTAATAGCGAAGAGGCCCGCACCGATCGCCCTTCCCAACAGTTG
CGCAGCCTGAATGGCGAATGGCGCCTGATGCGGTATTTTCTCCTTACGCATCTGTGCGGTATTTCACACC
GCATATGGTGCACTCTCA
